Addgene plasmid #15916: Transgene Module (TrZ)
Depositing lab: James Collins. Depositing organization: Boston University Medical Campus. Publication: A tunable genetic switch based on RNAi and repressor proteins for regulating gene expression in mammalian cells. Deans TL, Cantor CR, Collins JJ. Cell. 2007 Jul 27. 130(2):363-72. 10.1016/j.cell.2007.05.045 PubMed 17662949.
Backbone
  Vector backbone: na
  Backbone size w/o insert (bp): 3800
  Vector type: Mammalian Expression, Synthetic Biology
Growth in bacteria
  Bacterial resistance: Ampicillin, 100 μg/mL
  Growth temperature: 37°C
  Growth strain: SURE
  Growth instructions: Stratagene SURE Very Low copy plasmids--TLD recommends megaprep
  Copy number: Low Copy
Gene/Insert
  Gene/Insert name: EGFP
  Insert size (bp): 800
  Cloning method: Restriction Enzyme; 5′ cloning site PstI (not destroyed); 3′ cloning site BsmI (not destroyed)
  Sequencing primers: 5′ na
Terms and licenses: Academic/Nonprofit Terms; Industry Terms: Not Available to Industry
Depositor comments: Clone your gene of interest into the Transgene Module and then move it into LTRi http://www.addgene.org/15913 or LTRi with NeoR http://www.addgene.org/16160
How to cite: Transgene Module (TrZ) was a gift from James Collins (Addgene plasmid # 15916)
