[The description below was written by a language model from this plasmid's Addgene catalogue record and pLannotate feature annotations shown in this document.]
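Description:
Transgene Module (TrZ) is a small mammalian expression and synthetic-biology plasmid of about 4.6 kb that serves as the cloning intermediate for a tunable gene switch combining RNAi with repressor proteins. The backbone is not named in the record, but the annotated features point to a pBR322/pUC-type bacterial scaffold: a ColE1/pMB1-family origin, an ampicillin resistance gene with its own promoter, and remnants of bom, rop, lacZα, lacI and the lac promoter/operator region. Although the origin is annotated as a high-copy type, the depositor describes the plasmid as very low copy.

The payload is a single lac-repressible mammalian transcription unit. A Rous sarcoma virus enhancer/promoter drives transcription through an SV40-derived intron region into which three symmetric lac operators have been placed. Binding of LacI supplied from another component can therefore block expression, and IPTG can relieve that block. Downstream lie a short polylinker fragment, the EGFP coding sequence (about 0.7 to 0.8 kb) and SV40 sequences that include a polyadenylation signal. EGFP sits between retained PstI and BsmI sites, acting as both a reporter and a replaceable placeholder. According to the depositor, a gene of interest is cloned into this module and the resulting cassette is then moved into the complete LTRi switch vector, with or without a neomycin resistance marker. No mammalian selection marker is annotated, and neither the repressor gene nor any RNAi element appears in the feature table, which suggests those functions are provided by the recipient vector.
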