Features (pLannotate 1.2.2; 23 found; start..end, strand, type, name):
    137..236     +  misc_feature   bom (fragment): basis of mobility region from pBR322
    242..399     -  CDS            lacZα (fragment): LacZα fragment of β-galactosidase; lacZ fragment
    534..627     +  ncRNA          Retro dr1: Accession: RF00214 - Retrovirus direct repeat 1 (dr1)
    663..924     +  promoter       RSV promoter: Rous sarcoma virus enhancer/promoter
    935..985     +  intron         large T intron (fragment): SV40 (simian virus 40) large T antigen intron
    998..1017    +  protein_bind   lac operator (symmetric): The lac repressor binds to the lac operator to inhibit transcription in E. coli. This inhibition can be relieved by adding lactose or isopropyl-β-D-thiogalactopyranoside (IPTG). The symmetric lac operator was optimized for tight binding of lac repressor. lac repressor encoded by lacI
   1041..1060    +  protein_bind   lac operator (symmetric): The lac repressor binds to the lac operator to inhibit transcription in E. coli. This inhibition can be relieved by adding lactose or isopropyl-β-D-thiogalactopyranoside (IPTG). The symmetric lac operator was optimized for tight binding of lac repressor. lac repressor encoded by lacI
   1084..1103    +  protein_bind   lac operator (symmetric): The lac repressor binds to the lac operator to inhibit transcription in E. coli. This inhibition can be relieved by adding lactose or isopropyl-β-D-thiogalactopyranoside (IPTG). The symmetric lac operator was optimized for tight binding of lac repressor. lac repressor encoded by lacI
   1118..1139    +  intron         small t intron (fragment): SV40 (simian virus 40) small t antigen intron
   1147..1362    +  CDS            VP2_SV40 (fragment): Experimental evidence at protein level: Swiss-Prot protein existence level 1. Isoform VP4 is a viroporin inducing perforation of cellular membranes to trigger virus progeny release. Forms pores of 3 nm inner diameter. VP4 is expressed about 24 hours after the late structural proteins and is not incorporated into the mature virion. From Simian virus 40 (SV40).
   1368..1388    +  intron         small t intron (fragment): SV40 (simian virus 40) small t antigen intron
   1429..1451    +  misc_feature   MCS (fragment): pUC18/19 multiple cloning site
   1459..2178    +  CDS            EGFP: the original enhanced GFP (Yang et al., 1996) mammalian codon-optimized
   2195..2278    +  CDS            large T antigen (fragment): large T antigen from SV40 (simian virus 40)
   2308..2369    +  polyA_signal   SV40 poly(A) signal (fragment): SV40 polyadenylation signal
   2412..2428    -  protein_bind   lac operator: The lac repressor binds to the lac operator to inhibit transcription in E. coli. This inhibition can be relieved by adding lactose or isopropyl-β-D-thiogalactopyranoside (IPTG). lac repressor encoded by lacI
   2436..2466    -  promoter       lac promoter: promoter for the E. coli lac operon
   2481..2502    -  protein_bind   CAP binding site: CAP binding activates transcription in the presence of cAMP. E. coli catabolite activator protein
   2515..2607    -  CDS            lacI (fragment): lac repressor; lacI; The lac repressor binds to the lac operator to inhibit transcription in E. coli. This inhibition can be relieved by adding lactose or isopropyl-β-D-thiogalactopyranoside (IPTG).
   2790..3378    -  rep_origin     ori: high-copy-number ColE1/pMB1/pBR322/pUC origin of replication
   3549..4409    -  CDS            AmpR: β-lactamase; bla; confers resistance to ampicillin, carbenicillin, and related antibiotics
   4410..4514    -  promoter       AmpR promoter: bla
   4609..35      +  CDS            rop (fragment) (across the origin): Rop protein, which maintains plasmids at low copy number; rop
>Addgene plasmid #15916 | Transgene Module (TrZ) | depositor full sequence | sequence record 8428 | Author sequence
TCGCGCGTTTCGGTGATGACGGTGAAAACCTCTGACACATGCAGCTCCCGGAGACGGTCACAGCTTGTCT
GTAAGCGGATGCCGGGAGCAGACAAGCCCGTCAGGGCGCGTCAGCGGGTGTTGGCGGGTGTCGGGGCTGG
CTTAACTATGCGGCATCAGAGCAGATTGTACTGAGAGTGCACCATATGCGGTGTGAAATACCGCACAGAT
GCGTAAGGAGAAAATACCGCATCAGGCGCCATTCGCCATTCAGGCTGCGCAACTGTTGGGAAGGGCGATC
GGTGCGGGCCTCTTCGCTATTACGCCAGCTGGCGAAAGGGGGATGTGCTGCAAGGCGATTAAGTTGGGTA
ACGCCAGGGTTTTCCCAGTCACGACGTTGTAAAACGACGGCCAGTGAATTATCCTGCTCCCTGCTTGTGT
GTTGGAGGTCGCTGAGTAGTGCGCGAGCAAAATTTAAGCTACAACAAGGCAAGGCTTGACCGACAATTGC
ATGAAGAATCTGCTTAGGGTTAGGCGTTTTGCGCTGCTTCGCGATGTACGGGCCAGATATACGCGTATCT
GAGGGGACTAGGGTGTGTTTAGGCGAAAAGCGGGGCTTCGGTTGTACGCGGTTAGGAGTCCCCTCAGGAT
ATAGTAGTTTCGCTTTTGCATAGGGAGGGGGAAATGTAGTCTTATGCAATACTCTTGTAGTCTTGCAACA
TGGTAACGATGAGTTAGCAACATGCCTTACAAGGAGAGAAAAAGCACCGTGCATGCCGATTGGTGGAAGT
AAGGTGGTACGATCGTGCCTTATTAGGAAGGCAACAGACGGGTCTGACATGGATTGGACGAACCACTGAA
TTCCGCATTGCAGAGATATTGTATTTAAGTGCCTAGCTCGATACAATAAACGCCATTTGACCATTCACCA
CATTGGTGTGCACCAGATCTAAGCTTGGACAAACTACCTACAGAGATTTAAAGCTCTAAGGTAAATATAA
AATTTACTAGGTTGTGGAATTGTGAGCGCTCACAATTCCACAGTCGACCCTAGGTTGTGGAATTGTGAGC
GCTCACAATTCCACAGTCGACCCTAGGTTGTGGAATTGTGAGCGCTCACAATTCCACAGTCGACCCTAGT
GTATAATGTGTTAAACTACGGATCCGTCTCCCATTAGGCCTACAATGGTGAGACAAGTAGCCAACAGGGA
AGGGTTGCAAATATCATTTGGGCACACCTATGATAATATTGATGAAGCAGACAGTATTCAGCAAGTAACT
GAGAGGTGGGAAGCTCAAAGCCAAAGTCCTAATGTGCAGTCAGGTGAATTTATTGAAAAATTTGAGGCTC
CTGGTGGTGCAAATCAAAGAACTGCTCCTCAGGGATCCTAATTGTTTGTGTATTTTAGATTCCAACCAAG
CTTGCGGCCGCTCAGGAGCTAAGGAATTGATCCTCTAGAGTCGACCTGCAGCACAACCATGGTGAGCAAG
GGCGAGGAGCTGTTCACCGGGGTGGTGCCCATCCTGGTCGAGCTGGACGGCGACGTAAACGGCCACAAGT
TCAGCGTGTCCGGCGAGGGCGAGGGCGATGCCACCTACGGCAAGCTGACCCTGAAGTTCATCTGCACCAC
CGGCAAGCTGCCCGTGCCCTGGCCCACCCTCGTGACCACCCTGACCTACGGCGTGCAGTGCTTCAGCCGC
TACCCCGACCACATGAAGCAGCACGACTTCTTCAAGTCCGCCATGCCCGAAGGCTACGTCCAGGAGCGCA
CCATCTTCTTCAAGGACGACGGCAACTACAAGACCCGCGCCGAGGTGAAGTTCGAGGGCGACACCCTGGT
GAACCGCATCGAGCTGAAGGGCATCGACTTCAAGGAGGACGGCAACATCCTGGGGCACAAGCTGGAGTAC
AACTACAACAGCCACAACGTCTATATCATGGCCGACAAGCAGAAGAACGGCATCAAGGTGAACTTCAAGA
TCCGCCACAACATCGAGGACGGCAGCGTGCAGCTCGCCGACCACTACCAGCAGAACACCCCCATCGGCGA
CGGCCCCGTGCTGCTGCCCGACAACCACTACCTGAGCACCCAGTCCGCCCTGAGCAAAGACCCCAACGAG
AAGCGCGATCACATGGTCCTGCTGGAGTTCGTGACCGCCGCCGGGATCACTCTCGGCATGGACGAGCTGT
ACAAGTAAAGCGGCCGCGACTCTAGATCATAATCAGCCATACCACATTTGTAGAGGTTTTACTTGCTTTA
AAAAACCTCCCACACCTCCCCCTGAACCTGAAACATAAAATGAATGCACTACACAAATCAGCGATTTTAA
TGGTTACAAATAAAGCAATAGCATCACAAATTTCACAAATAAAGCATTTTTTTCACTGCAAGCTTGGCGT
AATCATGGTCATAGCTGTTTCCTGTGTGAAATTGTTATCCGCTCACAATTCCACACAACATACGAGCCGG
AAGCATAAAGTGTAAAGCCTGGGGTGCCTAATGAGTGAGCTAACTCACATTAATTGCGTTGCGCTCACTG
CCCGCTTTCCAGTCGGGAAACCTGTCGTGCCAGCTGCATTAATGAATCGGCCAACGCGCGGGGAGAGGCG
GTTTGCGTATTGGGCGCTCTTCCGCTTCCTCGCTCACTGACTCGCTGCGCTCGGTCGTTCGGCTGCGGCG
AGCGGTATCAGCTCACTCAAAGGCGGTAATACGGTTATCCACAGAATCAGGGGATAACGCAGGAAAGAAC
ATGTGAGCAAAAGGCCAGCAAAAGGCCAGGAACCGTAAAAAGGCCGCGTTGCTGGCGTTTTTCCATAGGC
TCCGCCCCCCTGACGAGCATCACAAAAATCGACGCTCAAGTCAGAGGTGGCGAAACCCGACAGGACTATA
AAGATACCAGGCGTTTCCCCCTGGAAGCTCCCTCGTGCGCTCTCCTGTTCCGACCCTGCCGCTTACCGGA
TACCTGTCCGCCTTTCTCCCTTCGGGAAGCGTGGCGCTTTCTCATAGCTCACGCTGTAGGTATCTCAGTT
CGGTGTAGGTCGTTCGCTCCAAGCTGGGCTGTGTGCACGAACCCCCCGTTCAGCCCGACCGCTGCGCCTT
ATCCGGTAACTATCGTCTTGAGTCCAACCCGGTAAGACACGACTTATCGCCACTGGCAGCAGCCACTGGT
AACAGGATTAGCAGAGCGAGGTATGTAGGCGGTGCTACAGAGTTCTTGAAGTGGTGGCCTAACTACGGCT
ACACTAGAAGAACAGTATTTGGTATCTGCGCTCTGCTGAAGCCAGTTACCTTCGGAAAAAGAGTTGGTAG
CTCTTGATCCGGCAAACAAACCACCGCTGGTAGCGGTGGTTTTTTTGTTTGCAAGCAGCAGATTACGCGC
AGAAAAAAAGGATCTCAAGAAGATCCTTTGATCTTTTCTACGGGGTCTGACGCTCAGTGGAACGAAAACT
CACGTTAAGGGATTTTGGTCATGAGATTATCAAAAAGGATCTTCACCTAGATCCTTTTAAATTAAAAATG
AAGTTTTAAATCAATCTAAAGTATATATGAGTAAACTTGGTCTGACAGTTACCAATGCTTAATCAGTGAG
GCACCTATCTCAGCGATCTGTCTATTTCGTTCATCCATAGTTGCCTGACTCCCCGTCGTGTAGATAACTA
CGATACGGGAGGGCTTACCATCTGGCCCCAGTGCTGCAATGATACCGCGAGACCCACGCTCACCGGCTCC
AGATTTATCAGCAATAAACCAGCCAGCCGGAAGGGCCGAGCGCAGAAGTGGTCCTGCAACTTTATCCGCC
TCCATCCAGTCTATTAATTGTTGCCGGGAAGCTAGAGTAAGTAGTTCGCCAGTTAATAGTTTGCGCAACG
TTGTTGCCATTGCTACAGGCATCGTGGTGTCACGCTCGTCGTTTGGTATGGCTTCATTCAGCTCCGGTTC
CCAACGATCAAGGCGAGTTACATGATCCCCCATGTTGTGCAAAAAAGCGGTTAGCTCCTTCGGTCCTCCG
ATCGTTGTCAGAAGTAAGTTGGCCGCAGTGTTATCACTCATGGTTATGGCAGCACTGCATAATTCTCTTA
CTGTCATGCCATCCGTAAGATGCTTTTCTGTGACTGGTGAGTACTCAACCAAGTCATTCTGAGAATAGTG
TATGCGGCGACCGAGTTGCTCTTGCCCGGCGTCAATACGGGATAATACCGCGCCACATAGCAGAACTTTA
AAAGTGCTCATCATTGGAAAACGTTCTTCGGGGCGAAAACTCTCAAGGATCTTACCGCTGTTGAGATCCA
GTTCGATGTAACCCACTCGTGCACCCAACTGATCTTCAGCATCTTTTACTTTCACCAGCGTTTCTGGGTG
AGCAAAAACAGGAAGGCAAAATGCCGCAAAAAAGGGAATAAGGGCGACACGGAAATGTTGAATACTCATA
CTCTTCCTTTTTCAATATTATTGAAGCATTTATCAGGGTTATTGTCTCATGAGCGGATACATATTTGAAT
GTATTTAGAAAAATAAACAAATAGGGGTTCCGCGCACATTTCCCCGAAAAGTGCCACCTGACGTCTAAGA
AACCATTATTATCATGACATTAACCTATAAAAATAGGCGTATCACGAGGCCCTTTCGTC
