>Addgene plasmid #15916 | Transgene Module (TrZ) | addgene partial sequence | sequence record 81225 | EGFP-N 5'-CGTCGCCGTCCAGCTCGACCAG-3'
CTCGCCCTTGCTCACCATGGTTGTGCTGCAGGTCGACTCTAGAGGATCAATTCCTTAGCTCCTGAGCGGC
CGCAAGCTTGGTTGGAATCTAAAATACACAAACAATTAGGATCCCTGAGGAGCAGTTCTTTGATTTGCAC
CACCAGGAGCCTCAAATTTTTCAATAAATTCACCTGACTGCACATTAGGACTTTGGCTTTGAGCTTCCCA
CCTCTCAGTTACTTGCTGAATACTGTCTGCTTCATCAATATTATCATAGGTGTGCCCAAATGATATTTGC
AACCCTTCCCTGTTGGCTACTTGTCTCACCATTGTAGGCCTAATGGGAGACGGATCCGTAGTTTAACACA
TTATACACTAGGGTCGACTGTGGAATTGTGAGCGCTCACAATTCCACAACCTAGGGTCGACTGTGGAATT
GT
