>Addgene plasmid #15916 | Transgene Module (TrZ) | addgene partial sequence | sequence record 81226 | pREP-F 5'-GCTCGATACAATAAACGCC-3'
AACTACCTACAGAGATTTAAAGCTCTAAGGTAAATATAAAATTTACTAGGTTGTGGAATTGTGAGCGCTC
ACAATTCCACAGTCGACCCTAGGTTGTGGAGTGTTAAACTACGGATCCGTCTCCCATTAGGCCTACAATG
GTGAGACAAGTAGCCAACAGGGAAGGGTTGCAAATATCATTTGGGCACACCTATGATAATATTGATGAAG
CAGACAGTATTCAGCAAGTAACTGAGAGGTGGGAAGCTCAAAGCCAAAGTCCTAATGTGCAGTCAGGTGA
ATTTATTGAAAAATTTGAGGCTCCTGGTGGTGCAAATCAAAGAACTGCTCCTCAGGGATCCTAATTGTTT
GTGTATTTTAGATTCCAACCAAGCTTGCGGCCGCTCAGGAGCTAAGGAATTGATCCTCTAGAGTCGACCT
GCAGCACAACCATGGTGAGCAAGGGCGAGGAGCTGTTCACCGGGGTGGTGCCCATCCTGGTCGAGCTGGA
CGGCGACGTAAACGGCCACAAGTTCAGCGTGTCCGGCGAGGGCGAGGGCGATGCCACCTACGGCAAGCTG
ACCCTGAAGTTCATCTGCACCACCGGCAAGCTGCCCGTGCCCTGGCCCACCCTCGTGACCACCCTGACCT
ACGGCGTGCAGTGCTTCAGCCGCTACCCCGACCACATGAAGCAGCACGACTTCTTCAAGTCCGCCATGCC
CGAAGGCTACGTCCAGGAGCGCACCATCTTCTTCAAGGACGACGGCAACTACAAGACCCGCGCCGAGGTG
AAGTTCGAGGGCGACACCCTGGTGAACCGCATCGAGCTGAAGGGCATCGACTTCAAGGAGGAC
